Addgene plasmid #238918: pAAV_CaMKII-RFP-p2A-DAAO-NES
Purpose: Mammalian expression of DAAO with a nuclear export signal and RFP as a reporter in excitatory neurons
Depositing lab: Vsevolod Belousov. Depositing organization: Shemyakin-Ovchinnikov Institute of Bioorganic Chemistry. Publication: Chemogenetic emulation of intraneuronal oxidative stress affects synaptic plasticity. Kalinichenko AL, Jappy D, Solius GM, Maltsev DI, Bogdanova YA, Mukhametshina LF, Sokolov RA, Moshchenko AA, Shaydurov VA, Rozov AV, Podgorny OV, Belousov VV. Redox Biol. 2023 Apr;60:102604. doi: 10.1016/j.redox.2023.102604. Epub 2023 Jan 10. PubMed 36640726.
Backbone
  Vector backbone: pAAV-mDlx-GFP-Fishell-1
  Backbone manufacturer: Addgene (https://www.addgene.org/83900/)
  Vector type: Mammalian Expression, AAV
Growth in bacteria
  Bacterial resistance: Ampicillin, 100 μg/mL
  Growth temperature: 37°C
  Growth strain: NEB Stable
  Copy number: High Copy
Gene/Insert
  Gene/Insert name: RFP-p2A-DAAO-NES
  Species: Synthetic
  Insert size (bp): 1922
  Promoter: CaMKIIalfa
  Cloning method: Restriction Enzyme; 5′ cloning site Unknown (unknown if destroyed)
Terms and licenses: Academic/Nonprofit Terms; Industry Terms: Not Available to Industry
How to cite: pAAV_CaMKII-RFP-p2A-DAAO-NES was a gift from Vsevolod Belousov (Addgene plasmid # 238918 ; http://n2t.net/addgene:238918 ; RRID:Addgene_238918)
