[The description below was written by a language model from this plasmid's Addgene catalogue record and pLannotate feature annotations shown in this document.]
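Description:
pAAV_CaMKII-RFP-p2A-DAAO-NES is an adeno-associated virus transfer plasmid for mammalian expression, built on the pAAV-mDlx-GFP-Fishell-1 backbone and about 7.0 kb in the sequenced record. In bacteria it is maintained through a high-copy ColE1/pUC-type origin and selected with ampicillin via the bla gene. An f1 phage origin and small remnants of pBR322 bom and rop sequences are also annotated in the backbone. The expression cassette lies between AAV2 inverted terminal repeats, which allow it to be packaged into recombinant AAV particles. The right-hand ITR is annotated in full, whereas only short fragments of the left-hand ITR were detected. This may reflect the difficulty of sequencing or annotating these repeats rather than a real deletion, but the record does not settle it.

The payload is a roughly 1.9 kb synthetic bicistronic open reading frame driven by the mouse CaMKIIα promoter, which restricts expression to excitatory neurons. It begins with codon-optimised TagRFP, a monomeric red fluorescent protein that marks transduced cells. A P2A ribosome-skipping peptide follows, and then D-amino acid oxidase from the yeast Rhodotorula gracilis (Rhodosporidium toruloides). The two proteins are therefore made from one transcript as separate polypeptides. According to the catalogue entry, the oxidase carries a nuclear export signal to keep it out of the nucleus; the NES is not annotated separately in the feature table. A WPRE downstream enhances transcript stability and expression, and an SV40 polyadenylation signal terminates the message.

DAAO produces hydrogen peroxide when D-amino acid substrates are supplied. In line with the associated publication, the construct serves as a chemogenetic tool for inducing controlled oxidative stress inside excitatory neurons and studying its effects on synaptic plasticity.
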