Features (pLannotate 1.2.2; 17 found; start..end, strand, type, name):
     12..39      +  repeat_region  AAV2 ITR (fragment): inverted terminal repeat of adeno-associated virus serotype 2 inverted
     68..95      +  repeat_region  AAV2 ITR (fragment): inverted terminal repeat of adeno-associated virus serotype 2 inverted
    149..1437    +  promoter       CaMKII promoter: promoter for the mouse calcium/calmodulin-dependent kinase II α subunit
   1448..2158    +  CDS            TagRFP: monomeric derivative of red fluorescent protein from Entacmaea quadricolor (Merzlyak et al., 2007) mammalian codon-optimized
   2168..2224    +  CDS            P2A: 2A peptide from porcine teschovirus-1 polyprotein Eukaryotic ribosomes fail to insert a peptide bond between the Gly and Pro residues, yielding separate polypeptides.
   2225..3319    +  CDS            DAO1 (sequence partly withheld): OXDA_RHOTO - Experimental evidence at protein level: Swiss-Prot protein existence level 1. This enzyme can effectively convert cephalosporin C into 7- beta-(5-carboxy-5-oxopentanamido)-cephalosporinic acid. From Rhodosporidium toruloides (Yeast) (Rhodotorula gracilis).
   3360..3948    +  misc_feature   WPRE: woodchuck hepatitis virus posttranscriptional regulatory element
   4011..4094    +  CDS            large T antigen (fragment): large T antigen from SV40 (simian virus 40)
   4117..4198    +  polyA_signal   SV40 poly(A) signal: SV40 polyadenylation signal
   4277..4417    +  repeat_region  AAV2 ITR: inverted terminal repeat of adeno-associated virus serotype 2 inverted
   4422..4473    -  misc_feature   bom (fragment): basis of mobility region from pBR322
   4492..4947    +  rep_origin     f1 ori (sequence partly withheld): f1 bacteriophage origin of replication; arrow indicates direction of (+) strand synthesis
   4948..4997    -  misc_feature   bom (fragment): basis of mobility region from pBR322
   5099..5134    -  CDS            rop (fragment): Rop protein, which maintains plasmids at low copy number; rop
   5229..5333    +  promoter       AmpR promoter: bla
   5334..6194    +  CDS            AmpR: β-lactamase; bla; confers resistance to ampicillin, carbenicillin, and related antibiotics
   6365..6953    +  rep_origin     ori: high-copy-number ColE1/pMB1/pBR322/pUC origin of replication
>Addgene plasmid #238918 | pAAV_CaMKII-RFP-p2A-DAAO-NES | addgene full sequence | sequence record 481776 | Addgene NGS Result
CCTGCAGGCAGCTGCGCGCTCGCTCGCTCACTGAGGCCGCCCGGGCGTCGGGCGACCTTTGGTCGCCCGG
CCTCAGTGAGCGAGCGAGCGCGCAGAGAGGGAGTGGCCAACTCCATCACTAGGGGTTCCTGCGGCCGCAC
GCGTTTAACATTATGGCCTTAGGTCACTTCATCTCCATGGGGTTCTTCTTCTGATTTTCTAGAAAATGAG
ATGGGGGTGCAGAGAGCTTCCTCAGTGACCTGCCCAGGGTCACATCAGAAATGTCAGAGCTAGAACTTGA
ACTCAGATTACTAATCTTAAATTCCATGCCTTGGGGGCATGCAAGTACGATATACAGAAGGAGTGAACTC
ATTAGGGCAGATGACCAATGAGTTTAGGAAAGAAGAGTCCAGGGCAGGGTACATCTACACCACCCGCCCA
GCCCTGGGTGAGTCCAGCCACGTTCACCTCATTATAGTTGCCTCTCTCCAGTCCTACCTTGACGGGAAGC
ACAAGCAGAAACTGGGACAGGAGCCCCAGGAGACCAAATCTTCATGGTCCCTCTGGGAGGATGGGTGGGG
AGAGCTGTGGCAGAGGCCTCAGGAGGGGCCCTGCTGCTCAGTGGTGACAGATAGGGGTGAGAAAGCAGAC
AGAGTCATTCCGTCAGCATTCTGGGTCTGTTTGGTACTTCTTCTCACGCTAAGGTGGCGGTGTGATATGC
ACAATGGCTAAAAAGCAGGGAGAGCTGGAAAGAAACAAGGACAGAGACAGAGGCCAAGTCAACCAGACCA
ATTCCCAGAGGAAGCAAAGAAACCATTACAGAGACTACAAGGGGGAAGGGAAGGAGAGATGAATTAGCTT
CCCCTGTAAACCTTAGAACCCAGCTGTTGCCAGGGCAACGGGGCAATACCTGTCTCTTCAGAGGAGATGA
AGTTGCCAGGGTAACTACATCCTGTCTTTCTCAAGGACCATCCCAGAATGTGGCACCCACTAGCCGTTAC
CATAGCAACTGCCTCTTTGCCCCACTTAATCCCATCCCGTCTGTTAAAAGGGCCCTATAGTTGGAGGTGG
GGGAGGTAGGAAGAGCGATGATCACTTGTGGACTAAGTTTGTTCGCATCCCCTTCTCCAACCCCCTCAGT
ACATCACCCTGGGGGAACAGGGTCCACTTGCTCCTGGGCCCACACAGTCCTGCAGTATTGTGTATATAAG
GCCAGGGCAAAGAGGAGCAGGTTTTAAAGTGAAAGGCAGGCAGGTGTTGGGGAGGCAGTTACCGGGGCAA
CGGGAACAGGGCGTTTCGGAGGTGGTTGCCATGGGGACCTGGATGCTGACGAAGGCTCGCGAGGCTGTGA
GCAGCCACAGTGCCCTGCTCAGAAGCCCCAAGCTCGTCAGTCAAGCCGGTTCTCCGTTTGCACTCAGGAG
CACGGGCAGGCGAGTGGCCCCTAGTTCTGGGGGCAGCGCTAGCCACCATGGTGTCTAAGGGCGAAGAGCT
GATTAAGGAGAACATGCACATGAAGCTGTACATGGAGGGCACCGTGAACAACCACCACTTCAAGTGCACA
TCCGAGGGCGAAGGCAAGCCCTACGAGGGCACCCAGACCATGAGAATCAAGGTGGTCGAGGGCGGCCCTC
TCCCCTTCGCCTTCGACATCCTGGCTACCAGCTTCATGTACGGCAGCAGAACCTTCATCAACCACACCCA
GGGCATCCCCGACTTCTTTAAGCAGTCCTTCCCTGAGGGCTTCACATGGGAGAGAGTCACCACATACGAA
GACGGGGGCGTGCTGACCGCTACCCAGGACACCAGCCTCCAGGACGGCTGCCTCATCTACAACGTCAAGA
TCAGAGGGGTGAACTTCCCATCCAACGGCCCTGTGATGCAGAAGAAAACACTCGGCTGGGAGGCCAACAC
CGAGATGCTGTACCCCGCTGACGGCGGCCTGGAAGGCAGAAGCGACATGGCCCTGAAGCTCGTGGGCGGG
GGCCACCTGATCTGCAACTTCAAGACCACATACAGATCCAAGAAACCCGCTAAGAACCTCAAGATGCCCG
GCGTCTACTATGTGGACCACAGACTGGAAAGAATCAAGGAGGCCGACAAAGAGACCTACGTCGAGCAGCA
CGAGGTGGCTGTGGCCAGATACTGCGACCTCCCTAGCAAACTGGGGCACAAACTTAATGGATCCGGAGCC
ACGAACTTCTCTCTGTTAAAGCAAGCAGGAGACGTGGAAGAAAACCCCGGTCCT
[1092 nt withheld, positions 2225-3316]
AGCCTGCCCCCCCTGGAGCGGCTGACCCTGTAAGCTTATCGATAATCAACCTCTGGATTACAAAATTTGT
GAAAGATTGACTGGTATTCTTAACTATGTTGCTCCTTTTACGCTATGTGGATACGCTGCTTTAATGCCTT
TGTATCATGCTATTGCTTCCCGTATGGCTTTCATTTTCTCCTCCTTGTATAAATCCTGGTTGCTGTCTCT
TTATGAGGAGTTGTGGCCCGTTGTCAGGCAACGTGGCGTGGTGTGCACTGTGTTTGCTGACGCAACCCCC
ACTGGTTGGGGCATTGCCACCACCTGTCAGCTCCTTTCCGGGACTTTCGCTTTCCCCCTCCCTATTGCCA
CGGCGGAACTCATCGCCGCCTGCCTTGCCCGCTGCTGGACAGGGGCTCGGCTGTTGGGCACTGACAATTC
CGTGGTGTTGTCGGGGAAATCATCGTCCTTTCCTTGGCTGCTCGCCTATGTTGCCACCTGGATTCTGCGC
GGGACGTCCTTCTGCTACGTCCCTTCGGCCCTCAATCCAGCGGACCTTCCTTCCCGCGGCCTGCTGCCGG
CTCTGCGGCCTCTTCCGCGTCTTCGCCTTCGCCCTCAGACGAGTCGGATCTCCCTTTGGGCCGCCTCCCC
GCATCGATACCGAGCGCTGCTCGAGAGATCTGTGATAGCGGCCATCAAGCTGGCCGCGACTCTAGATCAT
AATCAGCCATACCACATTTGTAGAGGTTTTACTTGCTTTAAAAAACCTCCCACACCTCCCCCTGAACCTG
AAACATAAAATGAATGCAATTGTTGTTGTTAACTTGTTTATTGCAGCTTATAATGGTTACAAATAAAGCA
ATAGCATCACAAATTTCACAAATAAAGCATTTTTTTCACTGCATTCTAGTTGTGGTTTGTCCAAACTCAT
CAATGTATCAGCTTATCGATACCGCATGCACGTGCGGACCGAGCGGCCGCAGGAACCCCTAGTGATGGAG
TTGGCCACTCCCTCTCTGCGCGCTCGCTCGCTCACTGAGGCCGGGCGACCAAAGGTCGCCCGACGCCCGG
GCTTTGCCCGGGCGGCCTCAGTGAGCGAGCGAGCGCGCAGCTGCCTGCAGGGGCGCCTGATGCGGTATTT
TCTCCTTACGCATCTGTGCGGTATTTCACACCGCATA
[95 nt withheld, positions 4474-4568]
T
[46 nt withheld, positions 4570-4615]
C
[141 nt withheld, positions 4617-4757]
CCTTTGACGTTGGAGTCCACGTTCTTT
[37 nt withheld, positions 4785-4821]
ACTCTATCTCGGGCTATTCTTTTGATTTATAAGGGATTTTGCCGATTTCGGTCTATTGGTTAAAAAATGA
GCTGATTTAACAAAAATTTAACGCGAATTTTAACAAAATATTAACGTTTACAATTTTATGGTGCACTCTC
AGTACAATCTGCTCTGATGCCGCATAGTTAAGCCAGCCCCGACACCCGCCAACACCCGCTGACGCGCCCT
GACGGGCTTGTCTGCTCCCGGCATCCGCTTACAGACAAGCTGTGACCGTCTCCGGGAGCTGCATGTGTCA
GAGGTTTTCACCGTCATCACCGAAACGCGCGAGACGAAAGGGCCTCGTGATACGCCTATTTTTATAGGTT
AATGTCATGATAATAATGGTTTCTTAGACGTCAGGTGGCACTTTTCGGGGAAATGTGCGCGGAACCCCTA
TTTGTTTATTTTTCTAAATACATTCAAATATGTATCCGCTCATGAGACAATAACCCTGATAAATGCTTCA
ATAATATTGAAAAAGGAAGAGTATGAGTATTCAACATTTCCGTGTCGCCCTTATTCCCTTTTTTGCGGCA
TTTTGCCTTCCTGTTTTTGCTCACCCAGAAACGCTGGTGAAAGTAAAAGATGCTGAAGATCAGTTGGGTG
CACGAGTGGGTTACATCGAACTGGATCTCAACAGCGGTAAGATCCTTGAGAGTTTTCGCCCCGAAGAACG
TTTTCCAATGATGAGCACTTTTAAAGTTCTGCTATGTGGCGCGGTATTATCCCGTATTGACGCCGGGCAA
GAGCAACTCGGTCGCCGCATACACTATTCTCAGAATGACTTGGTTGAGTACTCACCAGTCACAGAAAAGC
ATCTTACGGATGGCATGACAGTAAGAGAATTATGCAGTGCTGCCATAACCATGAGTGATAACACTGCGGC
CAACTTACTTCTGACAACGATCGGAGGACCGAAGGAGCTAACCGCTTTTTTGCACAACATGGGGGATCAT
GTAACTCGCCTTGATCGTTGGGAACCGGAGCTGAATGAAGCCATACCAAACGACGAGCGTGACACCACGA
TGCCTGTAGCAATGGCAACAACGTTGCGCAAACTATTAACTGGCGAACTACTTACTCTAGCTTCCCGGCA
ACAATTAATAGACTGGATGGAGGCGGATAAAGTTGCAGGACCACTTCTGCGCTCGGCCCTTCCGGCTGGC
TGGTTTATTGCTGATAAATCTGGAGCCGGTGAGCGTGGGTCTCGCGGTATCATTGCAGCACTGGGGCCAG
ATGGTAAGCCCTCCCGTATCGTAGTTATCTACACGACGGGGAGTCAGGCAACTATGGATGAACGAAATAG
ACAGATCGCTGAGATAGGTGCCTCACTGATTAAGCATTGGTAACTGTCAGACCAAGTTTACTCATATATA
CTTTAGATTGATTTAAAACTTCATTTTTAATTTAAAAGGATCTAGGTGAAGATCCTTTTTGATAATCTCA
TGACCAAAATCCCTTAACGTGAGTTTTCGTTCCACTGAGCGTCAGACCCCGTAGAAAAGATCAAAGGATC
TTCTTGAGATCCTTTTTTTCTGCGCGTAATCTGCTGCTTGCAAACAAAAAAACCACCGCTACCAGCGGTG
GTTTGTTTGCCGGATCAAGAGCTACCAACTCTTTTTCCGAAGGTAACTGGCTTCAGCAGAGCGCAGATAC
CAAATACTGTTCTTCTAGTGTAGCCGTAGTTAGGCCACCACTTCAAGAACTCTGTAGCACCGCCTACATA
CCTCGCTCTGCTAATCCTGTTACCAGTGGCTGCTGCCAGTGGCGATAAGTCGTGTCTTACCGGGTTGGAC
TCAAGACGATAGTTACCGGATAAGGCGCAGCGGTCGGGCTGAACGGGGGGTTCGTGCACACAGCCCAGCT
TGGAGCGAACGACCTACACCGAACTGAGATACCTACAGCGTGAGCTATGAGAAAGCGCCACGCTTCCCGA
AGGGAGAAAGGCGGACAGGTATCCGGTAAGCGGCAGGGTCGGAACAGGAGAGCGCACGAGGGAGCTTCCA
GGGGGAAACGCCTGGTATCTTTATAGTCCTGTCGGGTTTCGCCACCTCTGACTTGAGCGTCGATTTTTGT
GATGCTCGTCAGGGGGGCGGAGCCTATGGAAAAACGCCAGCAACGCGGCCTTTTTACGGTTCCTGGCCTT
TTGCTGGCCTTTTGCTCACATGT
